Addgene plasmid #24313: E[beta]P
Depositing lab: Roel Nusse. Depositing organization: Stanford University. Publication: Lentiviral vectors to probe and manipulate the wnt signaling pathway. Fuerer C, Nusse R. PLoS One. 2010 . 5(2):e9370. 10.1371/journal.pone.0009370 PubMed 20186325.
Backbone
  Vector backbone: pRRLSIN.cPPT.PGK-GFP.WPRE
  Backbone manufacturer: Naldini/Trono (Addgene #12252)
  Backbone size w/o insert (bp): 6074
  Vector type: Lentiviral
  Selectable markers: Puromycin
Growth in bacteria
  Bacterial resistance: Ampicillin, 100 μg/mL
  Growth temperature: 37°C
  Growth strain: Stbl3
  Copy number: High Copy
Gene/Insert
  Gene/Insert name: EF1alpha-betacatenin(deltaGSK) // SV40-PuroR (alt names: betacat; beta-catenin; puromycin N-acetyltransferase)
  Species: M. musculus (mouse)
  Insert size (bp): 4718
  Mutation: Sites phosphorylated by GSK-3beta have been mutated. S33A, S37A, T41A, S45A
  GenBank ID: NM_007614
  Entrez Gene: Ctnnb1 (a.k.a. Bfc, Catnb, Mesc)
  Cloning method: Restriction Enzyme; 5′ cloning site ClaI (vec) and AvaII (insert) (destroyed during cloning); 3′ cloning site SalI (not destroyed)
  Sequencing primers: 5′ GGCCCGAAGGAATAGAAG; 3′ AACGGGCCACAACTCCTC
Resource information
  A portion of this plasmid was derived from a plasmid made by: Beta-catenin(∆GSK) was obtained from Amanda Mikels)
Terms and licenses: Academic/Nonprofit Terms; Industry Terms: Not Available to Industry
Depositor comments: This plasmid requires a 2nd generation lentiviral packaging system.
How to cite: E[beta]P was a gift from Roel Nusse (Addgene plasmid # 24313 ; http://n2t.net/addgene:24313 ; RRID:Addgene_24313)
