[The description below was written by a language model from this plasmid's Addgene catalogue record and pLannotate feature annotations shown in this document.]
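Description:
E[beta]P is a self-inactivating HIV-1-based lentiviral transfer vector built on the pRRLSIN.cPPT.PGK-GFP.WPRE backbone, in which the original expression cassette has been replaced by a two-unit insert that drives constitutively active β-catenin together with a puromycin marker. In bacteria it is maintained as a high-copy plasmid through a ColE1/pUC-type origin and selected with ampicillin via β-lactamase. The backbone also carries an f1 origin, an SV40 origin and poly(A) signal, and leftover lac, T3 and T7 cloning-vector elements. The viral genome is transcribed from an RSV promoter fused to a truncated 5' LTR and contains the Ψ packaging signal with an adjoining gag fragment, the Rev response element, an env fragment, the cPPT/CTS, a WPRE and a ΔU3 3' LTR. The ΔU3 deletion leaves the integrated provirus without LTR promoter activity. The depositor notes that a second-generation packaging system is required.

Within the provirus, the human EF-1α promoter drives mouse Ctnnb1 carrying the substitutions S33A, S37A, T41A and S45A. These remove the N-terminal residues whose phosphorylation (the record attributes them to GSK-3β) normally marks β-catenin for ubiquitination and proteasomal degradation. The mutant protein should therefore accumulate and co-activate TCF/LEF target genes independently of Wnt ligand. Downstream, an SV40 enhancer/early promoter independently expresses puromycin N-acetyltransferase, so transduced cells can be selected with puromycin. The WPRE lies after both units and enhances transcript expression. The feature table spans the full 10,792 nt depositor sequence, consistent with the stated backbone and insert sizes. The associated publication describes the vector as part of a lentiviral toolkit for probing and manipulating Wnt signalling, here by stably activating the canonical pathway in target cells.
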