Features (pLannotate 1.2.2; 29 found; start..end, strand, type, name):
     10..598     +  misc_feature   WPRE: woodchuck hepatitis virus posttranscriptional regulatory element
    615..683     +  CDS            nef (fragment): NEF_HV1Z2 - Experimental evidence at protein level: Swiss-Prot protein existence level 1. Extracellular Nef protein targets CD4(+) T-lymphocytes for apoptosis by interacting with CXCR4 surface receptors. From Human immunodeficiency virus type 1 group M subtype D (isolate Z2/CDC-Z34) (HIV-1).
    685..918     +  LTR            3' LTR (ΔU3): self-inactivating 3' long terminal repeat (LTR) from HIV-1
    990..1111    +  polyA_signal   SV40 poly(A) signal: SV40 polyadenylation signal
   1130..1265    +  rep_origin     SV40 ori: SV40 origin of replication
   1298..1316    -  promoter       T7 promoter: promoter for bacteriophage T7 RNA polymerase
   1324..1479    +  CDS            lacZα (fragment): LacZα fragment of β-galactosidase; lacZ fragment
   1487..1942    +  rep_origin     f1 ori (sequence partly withheld): f1 bacteriophage origin of replication; arrow indicates direction of (+) strand synthesis
   1971..2075    +  promoter       AmpR promoter: bla
   2076..2936    +  CDS            AmpR: β-lactamase; bla; confers resistance to ampicillin, carbenicillin, and related antibiotics
   3107..3695    +  rep_origin     ori: high-copy-number ColE1/pMB1/pBR322/pUC origin of replication
   3878..3970    +  CDS            lacI (fragment): lac repressor; lacI; The lac repressor binds to the lac operator to inhibit transcription in E. coli. This inhibition can be relieved by adding lactose or isopropyl-β-D-thiogalactopyranoside (IPTG).
   3983..4004    +  protein_bind   CAP binding site: CAP binding activates transcription in the presence of cAMP. E. coli catabolite activator protein
   4019..4049    +  promoter       lac promoter: promoter for the E. coli lac operon
   4053..4075    +  protein_bind   lac operator (fragment): The lac repressor binds to the lac operator to inhibit transcription in E. coli. This inhibition can be relieved by adding lactose or isopropyl-β-D-thiogalactopyranoside (IPTG). lac repressor encoded by lacI
   4118..4136    +  promoter       T3 promoter: promoter for bacteriophage T3 RNA polymerase
   4164..4385    +  promoter       RSV promoter: Rous sarcoma virus enhancer/promoter
   4392..4572    +  LTR            5' LTR (truncated): truncated 5' long terminal repeat (LTR) from HIV-1
   4616..4741    +  misc_feature   HIV-1 Ψ: packaging signal of human immunodeficiency virus type 1
   4725..5088    +  CDS            HIV-1 gag (fragment): gag protein from human immunodeficiency virus 1; gag
   5183..5519    +  ncRNA          RRE: Accession: RF00036 - HIV Rev response element
   5555..5944    +  CDS            env (fragment): ENV_HV1H2 - Experimental evidence at protein level: Swiss-Prot protein existence level 1. [Transmembrane protein gp41]: Acts as a class I viral fusion protein. Under the current model, the protein has at least 3 conformational states: pre-fusion native state, pre-hairpin intermediate state, and post-fusion hairpin state. During fusion of viral and target intracellular membranes, the coiled coil regions (heptad repeats) assume a trimer-of-hairpins structure, positioning the fusion peptide in close proximity to the C-terminal region of the ectodomain. The formation of this structure appears to d
   5956..6073    +  misc_feature   cPPT/CTS: central polypurine tract and central termination sequence of HIV-1
   6077..6102    +  CDS            small t antigen (fragment): SV40 (simian virus 40) small t antigen
   6109..7287    +  promoter       EF-1α promoter: strong constitutive promoter for human elongation factor EF-1α
   7304..7322    +  promoter       T7 promoter: promoter for bacteriophage T7 RNA polymerase
   7403..9745    +  CDS            Ctnnb1 (sequence partly withheld): CTNB1_MOUSE - Also known as Catnb. Experimental evidence at protein level: Swiss-Prot protein existence level 1. Key downstream component of the canonical Wnt signaling pathway (PubMed:15132997). In the absence of Wnt, forms a complex with AXIN1, AXIN2, APC, CSNK1A1 and GSK3B that promotes phosphorylation on N-terminal Ser and Thr residues and ubiquitination of CTNNB1 via BTRC and its subsequent degradation by the proteasome. In the presence of Wnt ligand, CTNNB1 is not ubiquitinated and accumulates in the nucleus, where it acts as a coactivator for transcription factors of the TCF/LEF family,
   9802..10131   +  promoter       SV40 promoter: SV40 enhancer and early promoter
  10141..10740   +  CDS            PuroR: puromycin N-acetyltransferase; pac from Streptomyces; confers resistance to puromycin
>Addgene plasmid #24313 | E[beta]P | depositor full sequence | sequence record 11362 | Author sequence
CCAGTCGACAATCAACCTCTGGATTACAAAATTTGTGAAAGATTGACTGGTATTCTTAACTATGTTGCTC
CTTTTACGCTATGTGGATACGCTGCTTTAATGCCTTTGTATCATGCTATTGCTTCCCGTATGGCTTTCAT
TTTCTCCTCCTTGTATAAATCCTGGTTGCTGTCTCTTTATGAGGAGTTGTGGCCCGTTGTCAGGCAACGT
GGCGTGGTGTGCACTGTGTTTGCTGACGCAACCCCCACTGGTTGGGGCATTGCCACCACCTGTCAGCTCC
TTTCCGGGACTTTCGCTTTCCCCCTCCCTATTGCCACGGCGGAACTCATCGCCGCCTGCCTTGCCCGCTG
CTGGACAGGGGCTCGGCTGTTGGGCACTGACAATTCCGTGGTGTTGTCGGGGAAGCTGACGTCCTTTCCA
TGGCTGCTCGCCTGTGTTGCCACCTGGATTCTGCGCGGGACGTCCTTCTGCTACGTCCCTTCGGCCCTCA
ATCCAGCGGACCTTCCTTCCCGCGGCCTGCTGCCGGCTCTGCGGCCTCTTCCGCGTCTTCGCCTTCGCCC
TCAGACGAGTCGGATCTCCCTTTGGGCCGCCTCCCCGCCTGGAATTCGAGCTCGGTACCTTTAAGACCAA
TGACTTACAAGGCAGCTGTAGATCTTAGCCACTTTTTAAAAGAAAAGGGGGGACTGGAAGGGCTAATTCA
CTCCCAACGAAGACAAGATCTGCTTTTTGCTTGTACTGGGTCTCTCTGGTTAGACCAGATCTGAGCCTGG
GAGCTCTCTGGCTAACTAGGGAACCCACTGCTTAAGCCTCAATAAAGCTTGCCTTGAGTGCTTCAAGTAG
TGTGTGCCCGTCTGTTGTGTGACTCTGGTAACTAGAGATCCCTCAGACCCTTTTAGTCAGTGTGGAAAAT
CTCTAGCAGTAGTAGTTCATGTCATCTTATTATTCAGTATTTATAACTTGCAAAGAAATGAATATCAGAG
AGTGAGAGGAACTTGTTTATTGCAGCTTATAATGGTTACAAATAAAGCAATAGCATCACAAATTTCACAA
ATAAAGCATTTTTTTCACTGCATTCTAGTTGTGGTTTGTCCAAACTCATCAATGTATCTTATCATGTCTG
GCTCTAGCTATCCCGCCCCTAACTCCGCCCAGTTCCGCCCATTCTCCGCCCCATGGCTGACTAATTTTTT
TTATTTATGCAGAGGCCGAGGCCGCCTCGGCCTCTGAGCTATTCCAGAAGTAGTGAGGAGGCTTTTTTGG
AGGCCTAGGCTTTTGCGTCGAGACGTACCCAATTCGCCCTATAGTGAGTCGTATTACGCGCGCTCACTGG
CCGTCGTTTTACAACGTCGTGACTGGGAAAACCCTGGCGTTACCCAACTTAATCGCCTTGCAGCACATCC
CCCTTTCGCCAGCTGGCGTAATAGCGAAGAGGCCCGCACCGATCGCCCTTCCCAACAGTTGCGCAGCCTG
AATGGCGAATGGCGCG
[124 nt withheld, positions 1487-1610]
C
[91 nt withheld, positions 1612-1702]
A
[49 nt withheld, positions 1704-1752]
CCTTTGACGTTGGAGTCCACGTTCTTT
[37 nt withheld, positions 1780-1816]
ACCCTATCTCGGTCTATTCTTTTGATTTATAAGGGATTTTGCCGATTTCGGCCTATTGGTTAAAAAATGA
GCTGATTTAACAAAAATTTAACGCGAATTTTAACAAAATATTAACGTTTACAATTTCCCAGGTGGCACTT
TTCGGGGAAATGTGCGCGGAACCCCTATTTGTTTATTTTTCTAAATACATTCAAATATGTATCCGCTCAT
GAGACAATAACCCTGATAAATGCTTCAATAATATTGAAAAAGGAAGAGTATGAGTATTCAACATTTCCGT
GTCGCCCTTATTCCCTTTTTTGCGGCATTTTGCCTTCCTGTTTTTGCTCACCCAGAAACGCTGGTGAAAG
TAAAAGATGCTGAAGATCAGTTGGGTGCACGAGTGGGTTACATCGAACTGGATCTCAACAGCGGTAAGAT
CCTTGAGAGTTTTCGCCCCGAAGAACGTTTTCCAATGATGAGCACTTTTAAAGTTCTGCTATGTGGCGCG
GTATTATCCCGTATTGACGCCGGGCAAGAGCAACTCGGTCGCCGCATACACTATTCTCAGAATGACTTGG
TTGAGTACTCACCAGTCACAGAAAAGCATCTTACGGATGGCATGACAGTAAGAGAATTATGCAGTGCTGC
CATAACCATGAGTGATAACACTGCGGCCAACTTACTTCTGACAACGATCGGAGGACCGAAGGAGCTAACC
GCTTTTTTGCACAACATGGGGGATCATGTAACTCGCCTTGATCGTTGGGAACCGGAGCTGAATGAAGCCA
TACCAAACGACGAGCGTGACACCACGATGCCTGTAGCAATGGCAACAACGTTGCGCAAACTATTAACTGG
CGAACTACTTACTCTAGCTTCCCGGCAACAATTAATAGACTGGATGGAGGCGGATAAAGTTGCAGGACCA
CTTCTGCGCTCGGCCCTTCCGGCTGGCTGGTTTATTGCTGATAAATCTGGAGCCGGTGAGCGTGGGTCTC
GCGGTATCATTGCAGCACTGGGGCCAGATGGTAAGCCCTCCCGTATCGTAGTTATCTACACGACGGGGAG
TCAGGCAACTATGGATGAACGAAATAGACAGATCGCTGAGATAGGTGCCTCACTGATTAAGCATTGGTAA
CTGTCAGACCAAGTTTACTCATATATACTTTAGATTGATTTAAAACTTCATTTTTAATTTAAAAGGATCT
AGGTGAAGATCCTTTTTGATAATCTCATGACCAAAATCCCTTAACGTGAGTTTTCGTTCCACTGAGCGTC
AGACCCCGTAGAAAAGATCAAAGGATCTTCTTGAGATCCTTTTTTTCTGCGCGTAATCTGCTGCTTGCAA
ACAAAAAAACCACCGCTACCAGCGGTGGTTTGTTTGCCGGATCAAGAGCTACCAACTCTTTTTCCGAAGG
TAACTGGCTTCAGCAGAGCGCAGATACCAAATACTGTCCTTCTAGTGTAGCCGTAGTTAGGCCACCACTT
CAAGAACTCTGTAGCACCGCCTACATACCTCGCTCTGCTAATCCTGTTACCAGTGGCTGCTGCCAGTGGC
GATAAGTCGTGTCTTACCGGGTTGGACTCAAGACGATAGTTACCGGATAAGGCGCAGCGGTCGGGCTGAA
CGGGGGGTTCGTGCACACAGCCCAGCTTGGAGCGAACGACCTACACCGAACTGAGATACCTACAGCGTGA
GCTATGAGAAAGCGCCACGCTTCCCGAAGGGAGAAAGGCGGACAGGTATCCGGTAAGCGGCAGGGTCGGA
ACAGGAGAGCGCACGAGGGAGCTTCCAGGGGGAAACGCCTGGTATCTTTATAGTCCTGTCGGGTTTCGCC
ACCTCTGACTTGAGCGTCGATTTTTGTGATGCTCGTCAGGGGGGCGGAGCCTATGGAAAAACGCCAGCAA
CGCGGCCTTTTTACGGTTCCTGGCCTTTTGCTGGCCTTTTGCTCACATGTTCTTTCCTGCGTTATCCCCT
GATTCTGTGGATAACCGTATTACCGCCTTTGAGTGAGCTGATACCGCTCGCCGCAGCCGAACGACCGAGC
GCAGCGAGTCAGTGAGCGAGGAAGCGGAAGAGCGCCCAATACGCAAACCGCCTCTCCCCGCGCGTTGGCC
GATTCATTAATGCAGCTGGCACGACAGGTTTCCCGACTGGAAAGCGGGCAGTGAGCGCAACGCAATTAAT
GTGAGTTAGCTCACTCATTAGGCACCCCAGGCTTTACACTTTATGCTTCCGGCTCGTATGTTGTGTGGAA
TTGTGAGCGGATAACAATTTCACACAGGAAACAGCTATGACCATGATTACGCCAAGCGCGCAATTAACCC
TCACTAAAGGGAACAAAAGCTGGAGCTGCAAGCTTAATGTAGTCTTATGCAATACTCTTGTAGTCTTGCA
ACATGGTAACGATGAGTTAGCAACATGCCTTACAAGGAGAGAAAAAGCACCGTGCATGCCGATTGGTGGA
AGTAAGGTGGTACGATCGTGCCTTATTAGGAAGGCAACAGACGGGTCTGACATGGATTGGACGAACCACT
GAATTGCCGCATTGCAGAGATATTGTATTTAAGTGCCTAGCTCGATACAATAAACGGGTCTCTCTGGTTA
GACCAGATCTGAGCCTGGGAGCTCTCTGGCTAACTAGGGAACCCACTGCTTAAGCCTCAATAAAGCTTGC
CTTGAGTGCTTCAAGTAGTGTGTGCCCGTCTGTTGTGTGACTCTGGTAACTAGAGATCCCTCAGACCCTT
TTAGTCAGTGTGGAAAATCTCTAGCAGTGGCGCCCGAACAGGGACCTGAAAGCGAAAGGGAAACCAGAGC
TCTCTCGACGCAGGACTCGGCTTGCTGAAGCGCGCACGGCAAGAGGCGAGGGGCGGCGACTGGTGAGTAC
GCCAAAAATTTTGACTAGCGGAGGCTAGAAGGAGAGAGATGGGTGCGAGAGCGTCAGTATTAAGCGGGGG
AGAATTAGATCGCGATGGGAAAAAATTCGGTTAAGGCCAGGGGGAAAGAAAAAATATAAATTAAAACATA
TAGTATGGGCAAGCAGGGAGCTAGAACGATTCGCAGTTAATCCTGGCCTGTTAGAAACATCAGAAGGCTG
TAGACAAATACTGGGACAGCTACAACCATCCCTTCAGACAGGATCAGAAGAACTTAGATCATTATATAAT
ACAGTAGCAACCCTCTATTGTGTGCATCAAAGGATAGAGATAAAAGACACCAAGGAAGCTTTAGACAAGA
TAGAGGAAGAGCAAAACAAAAGTAAGACCACCGCACAGCAAGCGGCCGCTGATCTTCAGACCTGGAGGAG
GAGATATGAGGGACAATTGGAGAAGTGAATTATATAAATATAAAGTAGTAAAAATTGAACCATTAGGAGT
AGCACCCACCAAGGCAAAGAGAAGAGTGGTGCAGAGAGAAAAAAGAGCAGTGGGAATAGGAGCTTTGTTC
CTTGGGTTCTTGGGAGCAGCAGGAAGCACTATGGGCGCAGCCTCAATGACGCTGACGGTACAGGCCAGAC
AATTATTGTCTGGTATAGTGCAGCAGCAGAACAATTTGCTGAGGGCTATTGAGGCGCAACAGCATCTGTT
GCAACTCACAGTCTGGGGCATCAAGCAGCTCCAGGCAAGAATCCTGGCTGTGGAAAGATACCTAAAGGAT
CAACAGCTCCTGGGGATTTGGGGTTGCTCTGGAAAACTCATTTGCACCACTGCTGTGCCTTGGAATGCTA
GTTGGAGTAATAAATCTCTGGAACAGATTGGAATCACACGACCTGGATGGAGTGGGACAGAGAAATTAAC
AATTACACAAGCTTAATACACTCCTTAATTGAAGAATCGCAAAACCAGCAAGAAAAGAATGAACAAGAAT
TATTGGAATTAGATAAATGGGCAAGTTTGTGGAATTGGTTTAACATAACAAATTGGCTGTGGTATATAAA
ATTATTCATAATGATAGTAGGAGGCTTGGTAGGTTTAAGAATAGTTTTTGCTGTACTTTCTATAGTGAAT
AGAGTTAGGCAGGGATATTCACCATTATCGTTTCAGACCCACCTCCCAACCCCGAGGGGACCCGACAGGC
CCGAAGGAATAGAAGAAGAAGGTGGAGAGAGAGACAGAGACAGATCCATTCGATTAGTGAACGGATCTCG
ACGGTTAACTTTTAAAAGAAAAGGGGGGATTGGGGGGTACAGTGCAGGGGAAAGAATAGTAGACATAATA
GCAACAGACATACAAACTAAAGAATTACAAAAACAAATTACAAAAATTCAAAATTTTATCGGACCTTCTA
GGTCTTGAAAGGAGTGGGAATTGGCTCCGGTGCCCGTCAGTGGGCAGAGCGCACATCGCCCACAGTCCCC
GAGAAGTTGGGGGGAGGGGTCGGCAATTGAACCGGTGCCTAGAGAAGGTGGCGCGGGGTAAACTGGGAAA
GTGATGTCGTGTACTGGCTCCGCCTTTTTCCCGAGGGTGGGGGAGAACCGTATATAAGTGCAGTAGTCGC
CGTGAACGTTCTTTTTCGCAACGGGTTTGCCGCCAGAACACAGGTAAGTGCCGTGTGTGGTTCCCGCGGG
CCTGGCCTCTTTACGGGTTATGGCCCTTGCGTGCCTTGAATTACTTCCACCTGGCTGCAGTACGTGATTC
TTGATCCCGAGCTTCGGGTTGGAAGTGGGTGGGAGAGTTCGAGGCCTTGCGCTTAAGGAGCCCCTTCGCC
TCGTGCTTGAGTTGAGGCCTGGCCTGGGCGCTGGGGCCGCCGCGTGCGAATCTGGTGGCACCTTCGCGCC
TGTCTCGCTGCTTTCGATAAGTCTCTAGCCATTTAAAATTTTTGATGACCTGCTGCGACGCTTTTTTTCT
GGCAAGATAGTCTTGTAAATGCGGGCCAAGATCTGCACACTGGTATTTCGGTTTTTGGGGCCGCGGGCGG
CGACGGGGCCCGTGCGTCCCAGCGCACATGTTCGGCGAGGCGGGGCCTGCGAGCGCGGCCACCGAGAATC
GGACGGGGGTAGTCTCAAGCTGGCCGGCCTGCTCTGGTGCCTGGCCTCGCGCCGCCGTGTATCGCCCCGC
CCTGGGCGGCAAGGCTGGCCCGGTCGGCACCAGTTGCGTGAGCGGAAAGATGGCCGCTTCCCGGCCCTGC
TGCAGGGAGCTCAAAATGGAGGACGCGGCGCTCGGGAGAGCGGGCGGGTGAGTCACCCACACAAAGGAAA
AGGGCCTTTCCGTCCTCAGCCGTCGCTTCATGTGACTCCACGGAGTACCGGGCGCCGTCCAGGCACCTCG
ATTAGTTCTCGAGCTTTTGGAGTACGTCGTCTTTAGGTTGGGGGGAGGGGTTTTATGCGATGGAGTTTCC
CCACACTGAGTGGGTGGAGACTGAAGTTAGGCCAGCTTGGCACTTGATGTAATTCTCCTTGGAATTTGCC
CTTTTTGAGTTTGGATCTTGGTTCATTCTCAAGCCTCAGACAGTGGTTCAAAGTTTTTTTCTTCCATTTC
AGGTGTCGTGAGGAATTAGCTTGGTACTAATACGACTCACTATAGGGAGACCCAAGCTGGCTAGGTAAGC
TTGGTACCGAGCTCGGATCCACTAGTCCAGTGTGGTGGAATTCCCGGGATAACACCATGGCTACTCAAGC
TGACCTGATGGAGTTGGACATGGCCATGGAGCCGGACAGAAAAGCTGCTGTCAGCCACTGGCAGCAGCAG
TCTTACTTGGATGCTGGAATCCATGCTGGTGCCACCGCCACAGCTCCTGCCCTGAGTGGCAAGGGCAACC
CTGAGGAAGAAGATGTTGACACCTCCCAAGTCCTTTATGAATGGGAGCAAGGCTTTTCCCAGTCCTTCAC
GCAAGAGCAAGTAGCTGATATTGACGGGCAGTATGCAATGACTAGGGCTCAGAGGGTCCGAGCTGCCATG
TTCCCTGAGACGCTAGATGAGGGCATGCAGATCCCATCCACGCAGTTTGACGCTGCTCATCCCACTAATG
TCCAGCGCTTGGCTGAACCATCACAGATGTTGAAA
[1614 nt withheld, positions 7802-9415]
AAGCGGCTTTCAGTCGAGCTGACCAGTTCCCTCTTCAGGACAGAGCCAATGGCTTGGAATGAGACTGCAG
ATCTTGGACTGGACATTGGTGCCCAGGGAGAAGCCCTTGGATATCGCCAGGATGATCCCAGCTACCGTTC
TTTTCACTCTGGTGGATACGGCCAGGATGCCTTGGGGATGGACCCTATGATGGAGCATGAGATGGGTGGC
CACCACCCTGGTGCTGACTATCCAGTTGATGGGCTGCCTGATCTGGGACACGCCCAGGACCTCATGGATG
GGCTGCCCCCAGGTGATAGCAATCAGCTGGCCTGGTTTGATACTGACCTGTAATCTAGAGGATCCGGACT
AGTTAACGCGTCGACCAGTGGTCGACCCTGTGGAATGTGTGTCAGTTAGGGTGTGGAAAGTCCCCAGGCT
CCCCAGCAGGCAGAAGTATGCAAAGCATGCATCTCAATTAGTCAGCAACCAGGTGTGGAAAGTCCCCAGG
CTCCCCAGCAGGCAGAAGTATGCAAAGCATGCATCTCAATTAGTCAGCAACCATAGTCCCGCCCCTAACT
CCGCCCATCCCGCCCCTAACTCCGCCCAGTTCCGCCCATTCTCCGCCCCATGGCTGACTAATTTTTTTTA
TTTATGCAGAGGCCGAGGCCGCCTCGGCCTCTGAGCTATTCCAGAAGTAGTGAGGAGGCTTTTTTGGAGG
CCTAGGCTTTTGCAAAAAGCTTACCATGACCGAGTACAAGCCCACGGTGCGCCTCGCCACCCGCGACGAC
GTCCCCAGGGCCGTACGCACCCTCGCCGCCGCGTTCGCCGACTACCCCGCCACGCGCCACACCGTCGATC
CGGACCGCCACATCGAGCGGGTCACCGAGCTGCAAGAACTCTTCCTCACGCGCGTCGGGCTCGACATCGG
CAAGGTGTGGGTCGCGGACGACGGCGCCGCGGTGGCGGTCTGGACCACGCCGGAGAGCGTCGAAGCGGGG
GCGGTGTTCGCCGAGATCGGCCCGCGCATGGCCGAGTTGAGCGGTTCCCGGCTGGCCGCGCAGCAACAGA
TGGAAGGCCTCCTGGCGCCGCACCGGCCCAAGGAGCCCGCGTGGTTCCTGGCCACCGTCGGCGTCTCGCC
CGACCACCAGGGCAAGGGTCTGGGCAGCGCCGTCGTGCTCCCCGGAGTGGAGGCGGCCGAGCGCGCCGGG
GTGCCCGCCTTCCTGGAGACCTCCGCGCCCCGCAACCTCCCCTTCTACGAGCGGCTCGGCTTCACCGTCA
CCGCCGACGTCGAGTGCCCGAAGGACCGCGCGACCTGGTGCATGACCCGCAAGCCCGGTGCCTGACGCCC
GCCCCACGACCCGCAGCGCCCGACCGAAAGGAGCGCACGACCCCATG
