>Addgene plasmid #24313 | E[beta]P | addgene partial sequence | sequence record 91880 | EF1a-F 5'-TCAAGCCTCAGACAGTGGTTC-3'
GGTGTCGTGAGGAATTAGCTTGGTACTAATACGACTCACTATAGGGAGACCCAAGCTGGCTAGGTAAGCT
TGGTACCGAGCTCGGATCCACTAGTCCAGTGTGGTGGAATTCCCGGGATAACACCATGGCTACTCAAGCT
GACCTGATGGAGTTGGACATGGCCATGGAGCCGGACAGAAAAGCTGCTGTCAGCCACTGGCAGCAGCAGT
CTTACTTGGATGCTGGAATCCATGCTGGTGCCACCGCCACAGCTCCTGCCCTGAGTGGCAAGGGCAACCC
TGAGGAAGAAGATGTTGACACCTCCCAAGTCCTTTATGAATGGGAGCAAGGCTTTTCCCAGTCCTTCACG
CAAGAGCAAGTAGCTGATATTGACGGGCAGTATGCAATGACTAGGGCTCAGAGGGTCCGAGCTGCCATGT
TCCCTGAGACGCTAGATGAGGGCATGCAGATCCCATCCACGCAGTTTGACGCTGCTCATCCCACTAATGT
CCAGCGCTTGGCTGAACCATCACAGATGTTGAAA
[374 nt withheld, positions 525-898]
