>Addgene plasmid #24313 | E[beta]P | addgene partial sequence | sequence record 91881 | pBABE3 5'-ACCCTAACTGACACACATTCC-3'
CTGGTCGACGCGTTAACTAGTCCGGATCCTCTAGATTACAGGTCAGTATCAAACCAGGCCAGCTGATTGC
TATCACCTGGGGGCAGCCCATCCATGAGGTCCTGGGCGTGTCCCAGATCAGGCAGCCCATCAACTGGATA
GTCAGCACCAGGGTGGTGGCCACCCATCTCATGCTCCATCATAGGGTCCATCCCCAAGGCATCCTGGCCG
TATCCACCAGAGTGAAAAGAACGGTAGCTGGGATCATCCTGGCGATATCCAAGGGCTTCTCCCTGGGCAC
CAATGTCCAGTCCAAGATCTGCAGTCTCATTCCAAGCCATTGGCTCTGTCCTGAAGAGGGAACTGGTCAG
CTCGACTGAAAGCCGCTT
[563 nt withheld, positions 369-931]
