>Addgene plasmid #24313 | E[beta]P | addgene partial sequence | sequence record 91882 | WPRE-R 5'-CATAGCGTAAAAGGAGCAACA-3'
GTCAATCTTTCACAAATTTTGTAATCCAGAGGTTGATTGTCGACTGGCGATGCATGGGGTCGTGCGCTCC
TTTCGGTCGGGCGCTGCGGGTCGTGGGGCGGGCGTCAGGCACCGGGCTTGCGGGTCATGCACCAGGTGCG
CGGTCCTTCGGGCACCTCGACGTCGGCGGTGACGGTGAAGCCGAGCCGCTCGTAGAAGGGGAGGTTGCGG
GGCGCGGAGGTCTCCAGGAAGGCGGGCACCCCGGCGCGCTCGGCCGCCTCCACTCCGGGGAGCACGACGG
CGCTGCCCAGACCCTTGCCCTGGTGGTCGGGCGAGACGCCGACGGTGGCCAGGAACCACGCGGGCTCCTT
GGGCCGGTGCGGCGCCAGGAGGCCTTCCATCTGTTGCTGCGCGGCCAGCCGGGAACCGCTCAACTCGGCC
ATGCGCGGGCCGATCTCGGCGAACACCGCCCCCGCTTCGACGCTCTCCGGCGTGGTCCAGACCGCCACCG
CGGCGCCGTCGTCCGCGACCCACACCTTGCCGATGTCGAGCCCGACGCGCGTGAGGAAGAGTTCTTGCAG
CTCGGTGACCCGCTCGATGTGGCGGTCCGGATCGACGGTGTGGCGCGTGGCGGGGTAGTCGGCGAACGCG
GCGGCGAGGGTGCGTACGGCCCTGGGGACGTCGTCGCGGGTGGCGAGGCGCACCGTGGGCTTGTACTCGG
TCATGGTAAGCTTTTTGCAAAAGCCTAGGCCTCCAAAAAAGCCTCCTCACTACTTCTGGAATAGCTCAGA
GGCCGAGGCGGCCTCGG
